>Addgene plasmid #76499 | GRK7 gRNA (BRDN0001145046) | addgene full sequence | sequence record 185956 | Addgene Assembled Sequence
CCCGGGTGCAAAGATGGATAAAGTTTTAAACAGAGAGGAATCTTTGCAGCTAATGGACCTTCTAGGTCTT
GAAAGGAGTGGGAATTGGCTCCGGTGCCCGTCAGTGGGCAGAGCGCACATCGCCCACAGTCCCCGAGAAG
TTGGGGGGAGGGGTCGGCAATTGATCCGGTGCCTAGAGAAGGTGGCGCGGGGTAAACTGGGAAAGTGATG
TCGTGTACTGGCTCCGCCTTTTTCCCGAGGGTGGGGGAGAACCGTATATAAGTGCAGTAGTCGCCGTGAA
CGTTCTTTTTCGCAACGGGTTTGCCGCCAGAACACAGGTAAGTGCCGTGTGTGGTTCCCGCGGGCCTGGC
CTCTTTACGGGTTATGGCCCTTGCGTGCCTTGAATTACTTCCACCTGGCTGCAGTACGTGATTCTTGATC
CCGAGCTTCGGGTTGGAAGTGGGTGGGAGAGTTCGAGGCCTTGCGCTTAAGGAGCCCCTTCGCCTCGTGC
TTGAGTTGAGGCCTGGCCTGGGCGCTGGGGCCGCCGCGTGCGAATCTGGTGGCACCTTCGCGCCTGTCTC
GCTGCTTTCGATAAGTCTCTAGCCATTTAAAATTTTTGATGACCTGCTGCGACGCTTTTTTTCTGGCAAG
ATAGTCTTGTAAATGCGGGCCAAGATCTGCACACTGGTATTTCGGTTTTTGGGGCCGCGGGCGGCGACGG
GGCCCGTGCGTCCCAGCGCACATGTTCGGCGAGGCGGGGCCTGCGAGCGCGGCCACCGAGAATCGGACGG
GGGTAGTCTCAAGCTGGCCGGCCTGCTCTGGTGCCTGGCCTCGCGCCGCCGTGTATCGCCCCGCCCTGGG
CGGCAAGGCTGGCCCGGTCGGCACCAGTTGCGTGAGCGGAAAGATGGCCGCTTCCCGGCCCTGCTGCAGG
GAGCTCAAAATGGAGGACGCGGCGCTCGGGAGAGCGGGCGGGTGAGTCACCCACACAAAGGAAAAGGGCC
TTTCCGTCCTCAGCCGTCGCTTCATGTGACTCCACGGAGTACCGGGCGCCGTCCAGGCACCTCGATTAGT
TCTCGAGCTTTTGGAGTACGTCGTCTTTAGGTTGGGGGGAGGGGTTTTATGCGATGGAGTTTCCCCACAC
TGAGTGGGTGGAGACTGAAGTTAGGCCAGCTTGGCACTTGATGTAATTCTCCTTGGAATTTGCCCTTTTT
GAGTTTGGATCTTGGTTCATTCTCAAGCCTCAGACAGTGGTTCAAAGTTTTTTTCTTCCATTTCAGGTGT
CGTGACGTACGGCCACCATGACCGAGTACAAGCCCACGGTGCGCCTCGCCACCCGCGACGACGTCCCCAG
GGCCGTACGCACCCTCGCCGCCGCGTTCGCCGACTACCCCGCCACGCGCCACACCGTCGATCCGGACCGC
CACATCGAGCGGGTCACCGAGCTGCAAGAACTCTTCCTCACGCGCGTCGGGCTCGACATCGGCAAGGTGT
GGGTCGCGGACGACGGCGCCGCCGTGGCGGTCTGGACCACGCCGGAGAGCGTCGAAGCGGGGGCGGTGTT
CGCCGAGATCGGCCCGCGCATGGCCGAGTTGAGCGGTTCCCGGCTGGCCGCGCAGCAACAGATGGAAGGC
CTCCTGGCGCCGCACCGGCCCAAGGAGCCCGCGTGGTTCCTGGCCACCGTCGGAGTCTCGCCCGACCACC
AGGGCAAGGGTCTGGGCAGCGCCGTCGTGCTCCCCGGAGTGGAGGCGGCCGAGCGCGCCGGGGTGCCCGC
CTTCCTGGAGACCTCCGCGCCCCGCAACCTCCCCTTCTACGAGCGGCTCGGCTTCACCGTCACCGCCGAC
GTCGAGGTGCCCGAAGGACCGCGCACCTGGTGCATGACCCGCAAGCCCGGTGCCTGAACGCGTTAAGTCG
ACAATCAACCTCTGGATTACAAAATTTGTGAAAGATTGACTGGTATTCTTAACTATGTTGCTCCTTTTAC
GCTATGTGGATACGCTGCTTTAATGCCTTTGTATCATGCTATTGCTTCCCGTATGGCTTTCATTTTCTCC
TCCTTGTATAAATCCTGGTTGCTGTCTCTTTATGAGGAGTTGTGGCCCGTTGTCAGGCAACGTGGCGTGG
TGTGCACTGTGTTTGCTGACGCAACCCCCACTGGTTGGGGCATTGCCACCACCTGTCAGCTCCTTTCCGG
GACTTTCGCTTTCCCCCTCCCTATTGCCACGGCGGAACTCATCGCCGCCTGCCTTGCCCGCTGCTGGACA
GGGGCTCGGCTGTTGGGCACTGACAATTCCGTGGTGTTGTCGGGGAAATCATCGTCCTTTCCTTGGCTGC
TCGCCTGTGTTGCCACCTGGATTCTGCGCGGGACGTCCTTCTGCTACGTCCCTTCGGCCCTCAATCCAGC
GGACCTTCCTTCCCGCGGCCTGCTGCCGGCTCTGCGGCCTCTTCCGCGTCTTCGCCTTCGCCCTCAGACG
AGTCGGATCTCCCTTTGGGCCGCCTCCCCGCGTCGACTTTAAGACCAATGACTTACAAGGCAGCTGTAGA
TCTTAGCCACTTTTTAAAAGAAAAGGGGGGACTGGAAGGGCTAATTCACTCCCAACGAAGACAAGATCTG
CTTTTTGCTTGTACTGGGTCTCTCTGGTTAGACCAGATCTGAGCCTGGGAGCTCTCTGGCTAACTAGGGA
ACCCACTGCTTAAGCCTCAATAAAGCTTGCCTTGAGTGCTTCAAGTAGTGTGTGCCCGTCTGTTGTGTGA
CTCTGGTAACTAGAGATCCCTCAGACCCTTTTAGTCAGTGTGGAAAATCTCTAGCAGTACGTATAGTAGT
TCATGTCATCTTATTATTCAGTATTTATAACTTGCAAAGAAATGAATATCAGAGAGTGAGAGGAACTTGT
TTATTGCAGCTTATAATGGTTACAAATAAAGCAATAGCATCACAAATTTCACAAATAAAGCATTTTTTTC
ACTGCATTCTAGTTGTGGTTTGTCCAAACTCATCAATGTATCTTATCATGTCTGGCTCTAGCTATCCCGC
CCCTAACTCCGCCCATCCCGCCCCTAACTCCGCCCAGTTCCGCCCATTCTCCGCCCCATGGCTGACTAAT
TTTTTTTATTTATGCAGAGGCCGAGGCCGCCTCGGCCTCTGAGCTATTCCAGAAGTAGTGAGGAGGCTTT
TTTGGAGGCCTAGGGACGTACCCAATTCGCCCTATAGTGAGTCGTATTACGCGCGCTCACTGGCCGTCGT
TTTACAACGTCGTGACTGGGAAAACCCTGGCGTTACCCAACTTAATCGCCTTGCAGCACATCCCCCTTTC
GCCAGCTGGCGTAATAGCGAAGAGGCCCGCACCGATCGCCCTTCCCAACAGTTGCGCAGCCTGAATGGCG
AATGGG
[124 nt withheld, positions 3367-3490]
C
[91 nt withheld, positions 3492-3582]
A
[49 nt withheld, positions 3584-3632]
CCTTTGACGTTGGAGTCCACGTTCTTT
[37 nt withheld, positions 3660-3696]
ACCCTATCTCGGTCTATTCTTTTGATTTATAAGGGATTTTGCCGATTTCGGCCTATTGGTTAAAAAATGA
GCTGATTTAACAAAAATTTAACGCGAATTTTAACAAAATATTAACGCTTACAATTTAGGTGGCACTTTTC
GGGGAAATGTGCGCGGAACCCCTATTTGTTTATTTTTCTAAATACATTCAAATATGTATCCGCTCATGAG
ACAATAACCCTGATAAATGCTTCAATAATATTGAAAAAGGAAGAGTATGAGTATTCAACATTTCCGTGTC
GCCCTTATTCCCTTTTTTGCGGCATTTTGCCTTCCTGTTTTTGCTCACCCAGAAACGCTGGTGAAAGTAA
AAGATGCTGAAGATCAGTTGGGTGCACGAGTGGGTTACATCGAACTGGATCTCAACAGCGGTAAGATCCT
TGAGAGTTTTCGCCCCGAAGAACGTTTTCCAATGATGAGCACTTTTAAAGTTCTGCTATGTGGCGCGGTA
TTATCCCGTATTGACGCCGGGCAAGAGCAACTCGGTCGCCGCATACACTATTCTCAGAATGACTTGGTTG
AGTACTCACCAGTCACAGAAAAGCATCTTACGGATGGCATGACAGTAAGAGAATTATGCAGTGCTGCCAT
AACCATGAGTGATAACACTGCGGCCAACTTACTTCTGACAACGATCGGAGGACCGAAGGAGCTAACCGCT
TTTTTGCACAACATGGGGGATCATGTAACTCGCCTTGATCGTTGGGAACCGGAGCTGAATGAAGCCATAC
CAAACGACGAGCGTGACACCACGATGCCTGTAGCAATGGCAACAACGTTGCGCAAACTATTAACTGGCGA
ACTACTTACTCTAGCTTCCCGGCAACAATTAATAGACTGGATGGAGGCGGATAAAGTTGCAGGACCACTT
CTGCGCTCGGCCCTTCCGGCTGGCTGGTTTATTGCTGATAAATCTGGAGCCGGTGAGCGTGGGTCTCGCG
GTATCATTGCAGCACTGGGGCCAGATGGTAAGCCCTCCCGTATCGTAGTTATCTACACGACGGGGAGTCA
GGCAACTATGGATGAACGAAATAGACAGATCGCTGAGATAGGTGCCTCACTGATTAAGCATTGGTAACTG
TCAGACCAAGTTTACTCATATATACTTTAGATTGATTTAAAACTTCATTTTTAATTTAAAAGGATCTAGG
TGAAGATCCTTTTTGATAATCTCATGACCAAAATCCCTTAACGTGAGTTTTCGTTCCACTGAGCGTCAGA
CCCCGTAGAAAAGATCAAAGGATCTTCTTGAGATCCTTTTTTTCTGCGCGTAATCTGCTGCTTGCAAACA
AAAAAACCACCGCTACCAGCGGTGGTTTGTTTGCCGGATCAAGAGCTACCAACTCTTTTTCCGAAGGTAA
CTGGCTTCAGCAGAGCGCAGATACCAAATACTGTTCTTCTAGTGTAGCCGTAGTTAGGCCACCACTTCAA
GAACTCTGTAGCACCGCCTACATACCTCGCTCTGCTAATCCTGTTACCAGTGGCTGCTGCCAGTGGCGAT
AAGTCGTGTCTTACCGGGTTGGACTCAAGACGATAGTTACCGGATAAGGCGCAGCGGTCGGGCTGAACGG
GGGGTTCGTGCACACAGCCCAGCTTGGAGCGAACGACCTACACCGAACTGAGATACCTACAGCGTGAGCT
ATGAGAAAGCGCCACGCTTCCCGAAGGGAGAAAGGCGGACAGGTATCCGGTAAGCGGCAGGGTCGGAACA
GGAGAGCGCACGAGGGAGCTTCCAGGGGGAAACGCCTGGTATCTTTATAGTCCTGTCGGGTTTCGCCACC
TCTGACTTGAGCGTCGATTTTTGTGATGCTCGTCAGGGGGGCGGAGCCTATGGAAAAACGCCAGCAACGC
GGCCTTTTTACGGTTCCTGGCCTTTTGCTGGCCTTTTGCTCACATGTTCTTTCCTGCGTTATCCCCTGAT
TCTGTGGATAACCGTATTACCGCCTTTGAGTGAGCTGATACCGCTCGCCGCAGCCGAACGACCGAGCGCA
GCGAGTCAGTGAGCGAGGAAGCGGAAGAGCGCCCAATACGCAAACCGCCTCTCCCCGCGCGTTGGCCGAT
TCATTAATGCAGCTGGCACGACAGGTTTCCCGACTGGAAAGCGGGCAGTGAGCGCAACGCAATTAATGTG
AGTTAGCTCACTCATTAGGCACCCCAGGCTTTACACTTTATGCTTCCGGCTCGTATGTTGTGTGGAATTG
TGAGCGGATAACAATTTCACACAGGAAACAGCTATGACCATGATTACGCCAAGCGCGCAATTAACCCTCA
CTAAAGGGAACAAAAGCTGGAGCTGCAAGCTTAATGTAGTCTTATGCAATACTCTTGTAGTCTTGCAACA
TGGTAACGATGAGTTAGCAACATGCCTTACAAGGAGAGAAAAAGCACCGTGCATGCCGATTGGTGGAAGT
AAGGTGGTACGATCGTGCCTTATTAGGAAGGCAACAGACGGGTCTGACATGGATTGGACGAACCACTGAA
TTGCCGCATTGCAGAGATATTGTATTTAAGTGCCTAGCTCGATACATAAACGGGTCTCTCTGGTTAGACC
AGATCTGAGCCTGGGAGCTCTCTGGCTAACTAGGGAACCCACTGCTTAAGCCTCAATAAAGCTTGCCTTG
AGTGCTTCAAGTAGTGTGTGCCCGTCTGTTGTGTGACTCTGGTAACTAGAGATCCCTCAGACCCTTTTAG
TCAGTGTGGAAAATCTCTAGCAGTGGCGCCCGAACAGGGACTTGAAAGCGAAAGGGAAACCAGAGGAGCT
CTCTCGACGCAGGACTCGGCTTGCTGAAGCGCGCACGGCAAGAGGCGAGGGGCGGCGACTGGTGAGTACG
CCAAAAATTTTGACTAGCGGAGGCTAGAAGGAGAGAGATGGGTGCGAGAGCGTCAGTATTAAGCGGGGGA
GAATTAGATCGCGATGGGAAAAAATTCGGTTAAGGCCAGGGGGAAAGAAAAAATATAAATTAAAACATAT
AGTATGGGCAAGCAGGGAGCTAGAACGATTCGCAGTTAATCCTGGCCTGTTAGAAACATCAGAAGGCTGT
AGACAAATACTGGGACAGCTACAACCATCCCTTCAGACAGGATCAGAAGAACTTAGATCATTATATAATA
CAGTAGCAACCCTCTATTGTGTGCATCAAAGGATAGAGATAAAAGACACCAAGGAAGCTTTAGACAAGAT
AGAGGAAGAGCAAAACAAAAGTAAGACCACCGCACAGCAAGCGGCCGCTGATCTTCAGACCTGGAGGAGG
AGATATGAGGGACAATTGGAGAAGTGAATTATATAAATATAAAGTAGTAAAAATTGAACCATTAGGAGTA
GCACCCACCAAGGCAAAGAGAAGAGTGGTGCAGAGAGAAAAAAGAGCAGTGGGAATAGGAGCTTTGTTCC
TTGGGTTCTTGGGAGCAGCAGGAAGCACTATGGGCGCAGCGTCAATGACGCTGACGGTACAGGCCAGACA
ATTATTGTCTGGTATAGTGCAGCAGCAGAACAATTTGCTGAGGGCTATTGAGGCGCAACAGCATCTGTTG
CAACTCACAGTCTGGGGCATCAAGCAGCTCCAGGCAAGAATCCTGGCTGTGGAAAGATACCTAAAGGATC
AACAGCTCCTGGGGATTTGGGGTTGCTCTGGAAAACTCATTTGCACCACTGCTGTGCCTTGGAATGCTAG
TTGGAGTAATAAATCTCTGGAACAGATTTGGAATCACACGACCTGGATGGAGTGGGACAGAGAAATTAAC
AATTACACAAGCTTAATACACTCCTTAATTGAAGAATCGCAAAACCAGCAAGAAAAGAATGAACAAGAAT
TATTGGAATTAGATAAATGGGCAAGTTTGTGGAATTGGTTTAACATAACAAATTGGCTGTGGTATATAAA
ATTATTCATAATGATAGTAGGAGGCTTGGTAGGTTTAAGAATAGTTTTTGCTGTACTTTCTATAGTGAAT
AGAGTTAGGCAGGGATATTCACCATTATCGTTTCAGACCCACCTCCCAACCCCGAGGGGACCCAGAGAGG
GCCTATTTCCCATGATTCCTTCATATTTGCATATACGATACAAGGCTGTTAGAGAGATAATTAGAATTAA
TTTGACTGTAAACACAAAGATATTAGTACAAAATACGTGACGTAGAAAGTAATAATTTCTTGGGTAGTTT
GCAGTTTTAAAATTATGTTTTAAAATGGACTATCATATGCTTACCGTAACTTGAAAGTATTTCGATTTCT
TGGCTTTATATATCTTGTGGAAAGGACGAAACACCGGCACTGTGGCTAGGAAGTCAGTTTTAGAGCTAGA
AATAGCAAGTTAAAATAAGGCTAGTCCGTTATCAACTTGAAAAAGTGGCACCGAGTCGGTGCTTTTTTAA
GCTTGGCGTAACTAGATCTTGAGACAAATGGCAGTATTCATCCACAATTTTAAAAGAAAAGGGGGGATTG
GGGGGTACAGTGCAGGGGAAAGAATAGTAGACATAATAGCAACAGACATACAAACTAAAGAATTACAAAA
ACAAATTACAAAAATTCAAAATTTTCGGGTTTATTACAGGGACAGCAGAGATCCACTTTGGCGCCGGCTC
GAGGGGG
Features (pLannotate 1.2.2; 29 found; start..end, strand, type, name):
     14..80      +  CDS            small t antigen (fragment): SV40 (simian virus 40) small t antigen
    106..317     +  promoter       EF-1α core promoter: core promoter for human elongation factor EF-1α
    318..1256    +  intron         EF-1α intron A: intron upstream of the start codon of human EF-1α
   1278..1877    +  CDS            PuroR (fragment): puromycin N-acetyltransferase; pac from Streptomyces; confers resistance to puromycin
   1893..2481    +  misc_feature   WPRE: woodchuck hepatitis virus posttranscriptional regulatory element
   2532..2551    +  misc_feature   cPPT/CTS (fragment): central polypurine tract and central termination sequence of HIV-1
   2553..2786    +  LTR            3' LTR (ΔU3): self-inactivating 3' long terminal repeat (LTR) from HIV-1
   2864..2985    +  polyA_signal   SV40 poly(A) signal: SV40 polyadenylation signal
   3025..3160    +  rep_origin     SV40 ori: SV40 origin of replication
   3181..3199    -  promoter       T7 promoter: promoter for bacteriophage T7 RNA polymerase
   3207..3362    +  CDS            lacZα (fragment): LacZα fragment of β-galactosidase; lacZ fragment
   3367..3795    +  rep_origin     f1 ori (sequence partly withheld): f1 bacteriophage origin of replication; arrow indicates direction of (+) strand synthesis
   3848..3952    +  promoter       AmpR promoter: bla
   3953..4813    +  CDS            AmpR: β-lactamase; bla; confers resistance to ampicillin, carbenicillin, and related antibiotics
   4984..5572    +  rep_origin     ori: high-copy-number ColE1/pMB1/pBR322/pUC origin of replication
   5755..5847    +  CDS            lacI (fragment): lac repressor; lacI; The lac repressor binds to the lac operator to inhibit transcription in E. coli. This inhibition can be relieved by adding lactose or isopropyl-β-D-thiogalactopyranoside (IPTG).
   5860..5881    +  protein_bind   CAP binding site: CAP binding activates transcription in the presence of cAMP. E. coli catabolite activator protein
   5896..5926    +  promoter       lac promoter: promoter for the E. coli lac operon
   5934..5950    +  protein_bind   lac operator: The lac repressor binds to the lac operator to inhibit transcription in E. coli. This inhibition can be relieved by adding lactose or isopropyl-β-D-thiogalactopyranoside (IPTG). lac repressor encoded by lacI
   5995..6013    +  promoter       T3 promoter: promoter for bacteriophage T3 RNA polymerase
   6041..6267    +  promoter       RSV promoter: Rous sarcoma virus enhancer/promoter
   6268..6448    +  LTR            5' LTR (truncated): truncated 5' long terminal repeat (LTR) from HIV-1
   6495..6620    +  misc_feature   HIV-1 Ψ: packaging signal of human immunodeficiency virus type 1
   6604..6967    +  CDS            HIV-1 gag (fragment): gag protein from human immunodeficiency virus 1; gag
   7113..7346    +  misc_feature   RRE: The Rev response element (RRE) of HIV-1 allows for Rev-dependent mRNA export from the nucleus to the cytoplasm.
   7723..7749    +  CDS            Rev (fragment): human immunodeficiency virus 1 (HIV-1) Rev protein; rev; enhances nuclear export of unspliced and incompletely spliced viral mRNAs
   7753..7993    +  promoter       U6 promoter: RNA polymerase III promoter for human U6 snRNA
   8023..8098    +  misc_RNA       gRNA scaffold: guide RNA scaffold for the Streptococcus pyogenes CRISPR/Cas9 system
   8154..8271    +  misc_feature   cPPT/CTS: central polypurine tract and central termination sequence of HIV-1
