[The description below was written by a language model from this plasmid's Addgene catalogue record and pLannotate feature annotations shown in this document.]
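Description:
GRK7 gRNA (BRDN0001145046) is a third-generation lentiviral guide RNA plasmid built on the lentiGuide-Puro backbone and designed to direct Streptococcus pyogenes Cas9 to the human GRK7 gene (also known as GPRK7). In bacteria it is maintained as a high-copy plasmid through a ColE1/pUC-type origin and selected with ampicillin via the β-lactamase gene. The backbone also carries an f1 origin, an SV40 origin and poly(A) signal, and remnants of lac and phage promoter elements from its cloning-vector ancestry.

The lentiviral transfer cassette begins with an RSV promoter fused to a truncated HIV-1 5' LTR, which makes genomic RNA production Tat-independent. This is followed by the Ψ packaging signal with a partial gag sequence and the Rev response element for nuclear export of the unspliced viral RNA. A human U6 RNA polymerase III promoter drives the GRK7-specific spacer joined to the Cas9 gRNA scaffold. Downstream lie a cPPT/CTS element that aids nuclear import of the viral genome, then an EF-1α core promoter with its intron A expressing puromycin N-acetyltransferase for selection of transduced mammalian cells. A WPRE enhances transcript expression, and a ΔU3 self-inactivating 3' LTR closes the cassette.

The plasmid does not encode Cas9, so it is meant to be used with a separate Cas9 lentivector or in cells that already express Cas9, typically for knockout of GRK7. It belongs to a human kinome gRNA collection, with guides chosen using optimized design rules intended to maximize on-target activity and limit off-target effects.
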