Addgene plasmid #76499: GRK7 gRNA (BRDN0001145046)
Purpose: 3rd generation lentiviral gRNA plasmid targeting human GRK7
Depositing lab: John Doench & David Root. Depositing organization: Broad Institute. Publication: Optimized sgRNA design to maximize activity and minimize off-target effects of CRISPR-Cas9. Doench JG, Fusi N, Sullender M, Hegde M, Vaimberg EW, Donovan KF, Smith I, Tothova Z, Wilen C, Orchard R, Virgin HW, Listgarten J, Root DE. Nat Biotechnol. 2016 Jan 18. doi: 10.1038/nbt.3437. PubMed 26780180.
Backbone
  Vector backbone: lentiGuide-Puro
  Backbone manufacturer: Zhang Lab (Addgene plasmid # 52963)
  Vector type: Mammalian Expression, Lentiviral, CRISPR
  Selectable markers: Puromycin
Growth in bacteria
  Bacterial resistance: Ampicillin, 100 μg/mL
  Growth temperature: 37°C
  Growth strain: DH5alpha
  Copy number: High Copy
Gene/Insert
  Gene/Insert name: GRK7 (alt names: GRK7; NM_139209.2)
  gRNA/shRNA sequence: GCACTGTGGCTAGGAAGTCA
  Species: H. sapiens (human)
  Entrez Gene: GRK7 (a.k.a. GPRK7)
  Promoter: hU6
  Cloning method: Unknown
  Sequencing primers: 5′ U6-F; 3′ pS2-R
Terms and licenses: Academic/Nonprofit Terms; Industry Terms: Not Available to Industry
Depositor comments: The gRNA was designed to target the following Genbank reference sequence(s): NM_139209.2. Note that this plasmid does NOT contain Cas9. It should be used in conjunction with lentiCas9-Blast (Addgene #52962) or otherwise with cell lines already expressing Cas9. Browse the full kinome gRNA library at http://www.addgene.org/pooled-library/broadgpp-human-kinome/ or visit http://www.broadinstitute.org/rnai/public/ for detailed protocols and information.
How to cite: GRK7 gRNA (BRDN0001145046) was a gift from John Doench & David Root (Addgene plasmid # 76499 ; http://n2t.net/addgene:76499 ; RRID:Addgene_76499)
