>Addgene plasmid #76499 | GRK7 gRNA (BRDN0001145046) | depositor partial sequence | sequence record 143959 | Target Sequence
GCACTGTGGCTAGGAAGTCA
