>Addgene plasmid #76499 | GRK7 gRNA (BRDN0001145046) | addgene partial sequence | sequence record 185955 | hU6-F
GTAGAAAGTAATAATTTCTTGGGTAGTTTGCAGTTTTAAAATTATGTTTTAAAATGGACTATCATATGCT
TACCGTAACTTGAAAGTATTTCGATTTCTTGGCTTTATATATCTTGTGGAAAGGACGAAACACCGGCACT
GTGGCTAGGAAGTCAGTTTTAGAGCTAGAAATAGCAAGTTAAAATAAGGCTAGTCCGTTATCAACTTGAA
AAAGTGGCACCGAGTCGGTGCTTTTTTAAGCTTGGCGTAACTAGATCTTGAGACAAATGGCAGTATTCAT
CCACAATTTTAAAAGAAAAGGGGGGATTGGGGGGTACAGTGCAGGGGAAAGAATAGTAGACATAATAGCA
ACAGACATACAAACTAAAGAATTACAAAAACAAATTACAAAAATTCAAAATTTTCGGGTTTATTACAGGG
ACAGCAGAGATCCACTTTGGCGCCGGCTCGAGGGGGCCCGGGTGCAAAGATGGATAAAGTTTTAAACAGA
GAGGAATCTTTGCAGCTAATGGACCTTCTAGGTCTTGAAAGGAGTGGGAATTGGCTCCGGTGCCCGTCAG
TGGGCAGAGC
